>Addgene plasmid #166201 | pDONR221-PSMD11 | addgene full sequence | sequence record 329588 | Addgene NGS Result
CTTTCCTGCGTTATCCCCTGATTCTGTGGATAACCGTATTACCGCCTTTGAGTGAGCTGATACCGCTCGC
CGCAGCCGAACGACCGAGCGCAGCGAGTCAGTGAGCGAGGAAGCGGAAGAGCGCCCAATACGCAAACCGC
CTCTCCCCGCGCGTTGGCCGATTCATTAATGCAGCTGGCACGACAGGTTTCCCGACTGGAAAGCGGGCAG
TGAGCGCAACGCAATTAATACGCGTACCGCTAGCCAGGAAGAGTTTGTAGAAACGCAAAAAGGCCATCCG
TCAGGATGGCCTTCTGCTTAGTTTGATGCCTGGCAGTTTATGGCGGGCGTCCTGCCCGCCACCCTCCGGG
CCGTTGCTTCACAACGTTCAAATCCGCTCCCGGCGGATTTGTCCTACTCAGGAGAGCGTTCACCGACAAA
CAACAGATAAAACGAAAGGCCCAGTCTTCCGACTGAGCCTTTCGTTTTATTTGATGCCTGGCAGTTCCCT
ACTCTCGCGTTAACGCTAGCATGGATGTTTTCCCAGTCACGACGTTGTAAAACGACGGCCAGTCTTAAGC
TCGGGCCCCAAATAATGATTTTATTTTGACTGATAGTGACCTGTTCGTTGCAACAAATTGATGAGCAATG
CTTTTTTATAATGCCAACTTTGTACAAAAAAGCAGGCTTCGAAGGAGATAACAAAATGGCGGCTGCAGCA
GTGGTTGAGTTTCAGAGAGCTCAGTCTCTCATCAGCACGGACCGCAACGCCTCTATCGACATCTTTCACT
CAATAGTGAGACGAGATGTTCAAGAGAACGATGAAGAAGCTGTCAGGGTTAAAGAACAAAGCATCCTGGA
GCTGGGGACACTCCTGGCCAAGACGGGACAAGCTGCTGAGCTTGGTGGCTTGTTGAAATTTGTGAGGCCT
TTCCTGATTTCTATCAGCAAAGCCAAGGCAGCCCGGCTCGTTCGCTCCCTGCTGGACCTCTTCCTCGACA
TGGAGGCCGCCACTGGGCAGGAGGTGGAGCTGTGTCTCGAATGCATCGAGTGGGCCAAGGCAGAGAAGAG
GACCTTCCTACGACAGGCTCTGGAGGCTCGGTTGATCTCGCTGTATTTTGACACCCAAAGATACCAGGAG
GCCTTGGCTCTTGGCTCTCAGCTGCTGCAGGAGCTGAAAAAGATGGATGACAAAGCTCTTCTTGTGGAGG
TTCAGCTGCTTGAAAGTAAGACGTACCACGCTCTCAGTAACCTGCCCAAGGCCCGTGCTGCCCTGACCTC
AGCCAGAACCACTGCCAACGCCATCTACTGTCCTCCGAAGCTCCAGGCAGCGCTGGACATGCAGTCAGGG
ATCATCCACGCAGCTGAGGAGAAGGATTGGAAGACGGCCTACTCCTACTTCTTTGAGGCCTTTGAAGGCT
ACGACTCCATCGACAGTCCCAAAGCCATCACAGCACTCAAATACATGCTTCTGTGCAAAATTGTGCTCAA
CCTACCAGAGGAGGTACAAGCTCTGATCAGCGGCAAACTGGCCCTGAGATACGCCGGCCGGCAGACGGAC
GCCCTGAAATGTGTTGCTCAAGCCAGCAAGAACCGATCGTTAGCAGACTTCGAGAAGGCTCTCACAGAGT
ACAAAGCAGAATTGAGGGACGATCCGATCATCAACACTCACCTGGCCAAGCTGTACGACAGCCTGCTGGA
GCAAAACCTCATCCGAGTCATCGAGCCGTTTTCCAGAGTACAGATAGAACACATATCGGATCTAATCAAA
CTATCAAAGGGTGATGTGGAGAGGAAATTATCACAAATGATTCTGGACAAAAAGTTTCATGGAATCCTCG
ACCAAGGTGAAGGTGTTTTAATCATATTTGAAGAGCCCCCGGTGGACAAAACGTATGAAGCAGCCTTGGA
AACGATTCAGAACATGAGTAAAGTTGTGGACTCGCTTTACAACAAAGCCAAGAAGCTCACAGACCCAGCT
TTCTTGTACAAAGTTGGCATTATAAGAAAGCATTGCTTATCAATTTGTTGCAACGAACAGGTCACTATCA
GTCAAAATAAAATCATTATTTGCCATCCAGCTGATATCCCCTATAGTGAGTCGTATTACATGGTCATAGC
TGTTTCCTGGCAGCTCTGGCCCGTGTCTCAAAATCTCTGATGTTACATTGCACAAGATAAAAATATATCA
TCATGAACAATAAAACTGTCTGCTTACATAAACAGTAATACAAGGGGTGTTATGAGCCATATTCAACGGG
AAACGTCGAGGCCGCGATTAAATTCCAACATGGATGCTGATTTATATGGGTATAAATGGGCTCGCGATAA
TGTCGGGCAATCAGGTGCGACAATCTATCGCTTGTATGGGAAGCCCGATGCGCCAGAGTTGTTTCTGAAA
CATGGCAAAGGTAGCGTTGCCAATGATGTTACAGATGAGATGGTCAGACTAAACTGGCTGACGGAATTTA
TGCCTCTTCCGACCATCAAGCATTTTATCCGTACTCCTGATGATGCATGGTTACTCACCACTGCGATCCC
CGGAAAAACAGCATTCCAGGTATTAGAAGAATATCCTGATTCAGGTGAAAATATTGTTGATGCGCTGGCA
GTGTTCCTGCGCCGGTTGCATTCGATTCCTGTTTGTAATTGTCCTTTTAACAGCGATCGCGTATTTCGTC
TCGCTCAGGCGCAATCACGAATGAATAACGGTTTGGTTGATGCGAGTGATTTTGATGACGAGCGTAATGG
CTGGCCTGTTGAACAAGTCTGGAAAGAAATGCATAAACTTTTGCCATTCTCACCGGATTCAGTCGTCACT
CATGGTGATTTCTCACTTGATAACCTTATTTTTGACGAGGGGAAATTAATAGGTTGTATTGATGTTGGAC
GAGTCGGAATCGCAGACCGATACCAGGATCTTGCCATCCTATGGAACTGCCTCGGTGAGTTTTCTCCTTC
ATTACAGAAACGGCTTTTTCAAAAATATGGTATTGATAATCCTGATATGAATAAATTGCAGTTTCATTTG
ATGCTCGATGAGTTTTTCTAATCAGAATTGGTTAATTGGTTGTAACACTGGCAGAGCATTACGCTGACTT
GACGGGACGGCGCAAGCTCATGACCAAAATCCCTTAACGTGAGTTACGCGTCGTTCCACTGAGCGTCAGA
CCCCGTAGAAAAGATCAAAGGATCTTCTTGAGATCCTTTTTTTCTGCGCGTAATCTGCTGCTTGCAAACA
AAAAAACCACCGCTACCAGCGGTGGTTTGTTTGCCGGATCAAGAGCTACCAACTCTTTTTCCGAAGGTAA
CTGGCTTCAGCAGAGCGCAGATACCAAATACTGTTCTTCTAGTGTAGCCGTAGTTAGGCCACCACTTCAA
GAACTCTGTAGCACCGCCTACATACCTCGCTCTGCTAATCCTGTTACCAGTGGCTGCTGCCAGTGGCGAT
AAGTCGTGTCTTACCGGGTTGGACTCAAGACGATAGTTACCGGATAAGGCGCAGCGGTCGGGCTGAACGG
GGGGTTCGTGCACACAGCCCAGCTTGGAGCGAACGACCTACACCGAACTGAGATACCTACAGCGTGAGCT
ATGAGAAAGCGCCACGCTTCCCGAAGGGAGAAAGGCGGACAGGTATCCGGTAAGCGGCAGGGTCGGAACA
GGAGAGCGCACGAGGGAGCTTCCAGGGGGAAACGCCTGGTATCTTTATAGTCCTGTCGGGTTTCGCCACC
TCTGACTTGAGCGTCGATTTTTGTGATGCTCGTCAGGGGGGCGGAGCCTATGGAAAAACGCCAGCAACGC
GGCCTTTTTACGGTTCCTGGCCTTTTGCTGGCCTTTTGCTCACATGTT
Features (pLannotate 1.2.2; 10 found; start..end, strand, type, name):
    121..213     +  CDS            lacI (fragment): lac repressor; lacI; The lac repressor binds to the lac operator to inhibit transcription in E. coli. This inhibition can be relieved by adding lactose or isopropyl-β-D-thiogalactopyranoside (IPTG).
    268..295     -  terminator     rrnB T2 terminator: transcription terminator T2 from the E. coli rrnB gene
    427..470     +  terminator     rrnB T1 terminator: Escherichia coli rrnB; transcription terminator T1 from the E. coli rrnB gene
    517..553     -  CDS            lacZα (fragment): LacZα fragment of β-galactosidase; lacZ fragment
    569..668     +  protein_bind   attL1: mutant version of attL; recombination site for the Gateway® LR reaction LR Clonase™
    686..1951    +  CDS            PSMD11: PSD11_HUMAN - Experimental evidence at protein level: Swiss-Prot protein existence level 1. Component of the 26S proteasome, a multiprotein complex involved in the ATP-dependent degradation of ubiquitinated proteins. This complex plays a key role in the maintenance of protein homeostasis by removing misfolded or damaged proteins, which could impair cellular functions, and by removing proteins whose functions are no longer required. Therefore, the proteasome participates in numerous cellular processes, including cell cycle progression, apoptosis, or DNA damage repair. In the complex, PSMD11 is
   1953..2052    -  protein_bind   attL2: mutant version of attL; recombination site for the Gateway® LR reaction LR Clonase™
   2070..2088    -  promoter       T7 promoter: promoter for bacteriophage T7 RNA polymerase
   2222..3031    +  CDS            KanR: aminoglycoside phosphotransferase; aph(3')-Ia; confers resistance to kanamycin in bacteria or G418 (Geneticin®) in eukaryotes
   3178..3766    +  rep_origin     ori: high-copy-number ColE1/pMB1/pBR322/pUC origin of replication
