[The description below was written by a language model from this plasmid's Addgene catalogue record and pLannotate feature annotations shown in this document.]
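Description:
pDONR221-PSMD11 is a Gateway entry clone built on the pDONR221 backbone that carries the coding sequence for PSMD11 (locus LOC107387616) from the turquoise killifish, Nothobranchius furzeri. The sequenced plasmid is about 3.8 kb. It is maintained in E. coli through a high-copy ColE1/pUC-type origin of replication and selected with kanamycin via the aph(3')-Ia aminoglycoside phosphotransferase gene.

The 1,266 bp insert lies between attL1 and attL2, the recombination sites left after a BP reaction, which allow directional transfer of the open reading frame into any attR-containing destination vector by an LR Clonase reaction. The annotation software matched the insert to human PSMD11, a non-ATPase regulatory subunit of the 26S proteasome, the complex responsible for ATP-dependent degradation of ubiquitinated proteins; this match reflects homology, as the catalogued species is N. furzeri. The depositor notes that this is a stopless entry clone, so the reading frame can continue into C-terminal tags or reporters supplied by the destination vector.

As is typical for an entry vector, no promoter drives expression of the insert. The rrnB T1 and T2 terminators upstream of attL1 shield the cassette from read-through transcription, and a T7 promoter sits just beyond attL2, pointing back toward the insert, where it commonly serves as a sequencing primer site. The short lacI and lacZα fragments are backbone remnants with no functional role. The plasmid serves as a shuttle source for generating PSMD11 expression constructs, and the associated publication concerns protein aggregation and quality control in an aging vertebrate.
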