Addgene plasmid #166201: pDONR221-PSMD11
Purpose: Gateway entry vector for N. furzeri PSMD11
Depositing lab: Daniel Jarosz. Depositing organization: Stanford University. Publication: Tissue-specific landscape of protein aggregation and quality control in an aging vertebrate. Chen YR, Harel I, Singh PP, Ziv I, Moses E, Goshtchevsky U, Machado BE, Brunet A, Jarosz DF. Dev Cell. 2024 Jul 22;59(14):1892-1911.e13. doi: 10.1016/j.devcel.2024.04.014. Epub 2024 May 28. PubMed 38810654.
Backbone
  Vector backbone: pDONR221
  Vector type: Gateway Entry Vector
Growth in bacteria
  Bacterial resistance: Kanamycin, 50 μg/mL
  Growth temperature: 37°C
  Growth strain: DH5alpha
  Copy number: High Copy
Gene/Insert
  Gene/Insert name: PSMD11-LOC107387616
  Species: N. furzeri
  Insert size (bp): 1266
  Cloning method: Gateway Cloning
Terms and licenses: Academic/Nonprofit Terms; Industry Terms: Not Available to Industry
Depositor comments: Stopless entry clone. Please visit https://doi.org/10.1101/2022.02.26.482120 for bioRxiv preprint. Also see Harel and Chen et al. 2024 (https://doi.org/10.1016/j.celrep.2023.112787)
How to cite: pDONR221-PSMD11 was a gift from Daniel Jarosz (Addgene plasmid # 166201 ; http://n2t.net/addgene:166201 ; RRID:Addgene_166201)
