>Addgene plasmid #166201 | pDONR221-PSMD11 | depositor partial sequence | sequence record 322750 | insert sequence
ATGGCGGCTGCAGCAGTGGTTGAGTTTCAGAGAGCTCAGTCTCTCATCAGCACGGACCGCAACGCCTCTA
TCGACATCTTTCACTCAATAGTGAGACGAGATGTTCAAGAGAACGATGAAGAAGCTGTCAGGGTTAAAGA
ACAAAGCATCCTGGAGCTGGGGACACTCCTGGCCAAGACGGGACAAGCTGCTGAGCTTGGTGGCTTGTTG
AAATTTGTGAGGCCTTTCCTGATTTCTATCAGCAAAGCCAAGGCAGCCCGGCTCGTTCGCTCCCTGCTGG
ACCTCTTCCTCGACATGGAGGCCGCCACTGGGCAGGAGGTGGAGCTGTGTCTCGAATGCATCGAGTGGGC
CAAGGCAGAGAAGAGGACCTTCCTACGACAGGCTCTGGAGGCTCGGTTGATCTCGCTGTATTTTGACACC
CAAAGATACCAGGAGGCCTTGGCTCTTGGCTCTCAGCTGCTGCAGGAGCTGAAAAAGATGGATGACAAAG
CTCTTCTTGTGGAGGTTCAGCTGCTTGAAAGTAAGACGTACCACGCTCTCAGTAACCTGCCCAAGGCCCG
TGCTGCCCTGACCTCAGCCAGAACCACTGCCAACGCCATCTACTGTCCTCCGAAGCTCCAGGCAGCGCTG
GACATGCAGTCAGGGATCATCCACGCAGCTGAGGAGAAGGATTGGAAGACGGCCTACTCCTACTTCTTTG
AGGCCTTTGAAGGCTACGACTCCATCGACAGTCCCAAAGCCATCACAGCACTCAAATACATGCTTCTGTG
CAAAATTGTGCTCAACCTACCAGAGGAGGTACAAGCTCTGATCAGCGGCAAACTGGCCCTGAGATACGCC
GGCCGGCAGACGGACGCCCTGAAATGTGTTGCTCAAGCCAGCAAGAACCGATCGTTAGCAGACTTCGAGA
AGGCTCTCACAGAGTACAAAGCAGAATTGAGGGACGATCCGATCATCAACACTCACCTGGCCAAGCTGTA
CGACAGCCTGCTGGAGCAAAACCTCATCCGAGTCATCGAGCCGTTTTCCAGAGTACAGATAGAACACATA
TCGGATCTAATCAAACTATCAAAGGGTGATGTGGAGAGGAAATTATCACAAATGATTCTGGACAAAAAGT
TTCATGGAATCCTCGACCAAGGTGAAGGTGTTTTAATCATATTTGAAGAGCCCCCGGTGGACAAAACGTA
TGAAGCAGCCTTGGAAACGATTCAGAACATGAGTAAAGTTGTGGACTCGCTTTACAACAAAGCCAAGAAG
CTCACA
